>Addgene plasmid #55690 | pcDNATM3.1/V5-His TOPO-PKCi-K274W | addgene partial sequence | sequence record 91846 | CMV-F 5'-CGCAAATGGGCGGTAGGCGTG-3'
ACTAGAGAACCCACTGCTTACTGGCTTATCGAAATTAATACGACTCACTATAGGGAGACCCAAGCTGGCT
AGTTAAGCTTGGTACCGAGCTCGGATCCAGTACCCTTCACCATGTCCCACACGGTCGCAGGCGGCGGCAG
CGGGGACCATTCCCAC
[249 nt withheld, positions 157-405]
TGTGTACCAGAACGTCCTGGGATGCCTTGTCCAGGAGAAGATAAATCCATCTACCGTAGAGGTGAACGCC
GCTGGAGAAAGCTTTATTGTGCCAATGGCCACACTTTCCAAGCCAAGCGTTTCAACAGGCGTGCTCACTG
TGCCATCTGCACAGACCGAATATGGGGACTTGGACGCCAAGGATATAAGTGCATCAACTGCAAACTCTTG
GTTCATAAGAAGTGCCATAAACTCGTCACAATTGAATGTGGGCGGCATTCTTTGCCACAGGAACCAGTGA
TGCCCATGGATCAGTCATCCATGCATTCTGACCATGCACAGACAGTAATTCCATATAATCCTTCAAGTCA
TGAGAGTTTGGATCAAGTTGGTGAAGAAAAAGAGGCAATGAACACCAGGGAAAGTGGCAAAGCTTCATCC
AGTCTAGGTCTTCAGGATTTTGATTTGCTCCGGGTAATAGGAAGAGGAAGTTATGCCAAAGTACTGTTGG
TTCGATTAAAAAAAACAGATCGTATTT
