>Addgene plasmid #55690 | pcDNATM3.1/V5-His TOPO-PKCi-K274W | addgene partial sequence | sequence record 91847 | BGH-rev 5'-TAGAAGGCACAGTCGAGG-3'
ATGGTGATGGTGATGATGACCGGTACGCGTAGAATCGAGACCGAGGAGAGGGTTAGGGATAGGCTTACCT
TCGAACCGCGGGCCCTCTAGACTCGAGCGGCCGCCACTGTGCTGGATATCTGCAGAATTGTCTTGACCCT
TGACACATTCTTCTGCAGACATCAAAAGAGGATTGATATACTCAAAACCTTCAAATTCAGACTGATCAAT
CTTCCTCACAATGTCATCGTCATCTGGAGTGAGCTGGACAGGTTCATTAGTAAACTGAGAATCAAAGTTG
TCCAAACCAAATTCCCCAGAAATATTTGGTTTAAAGGGAGGTACCACCTGTTTTTGCTCCATCATATCCC
AATCAACATTTCGGAAGAACGGGTGTCCCTGAATATCAGCAAATCCTGTTTGAGGATGACAACCCAATCG
TTCCTTAGGGTCCTTATTAAGAAAACTCTTCAGAACACTTGCAGCTTTTACAGACAGAGAACGTGGTATG
CGAATTTGTTTTTCCAAAATAACTTGGAAGAGATAATCCTCTGTGTTCTGGTCAGGGTTATCGGAGCTCC
CAACAATATCAAATGGAGACCTTCCTGCCATCATCTCAAACATGAGCACTCCAAGAGCCCACCAGTCAAC
ACTGAAACCATAATCTTCTCCTCTTAAAATTTCAGGAGCAATGTAATTAGGAGTACCACAGAAAGTGCTG
GTTGTATCTCCTGGCCGTAATCCTTCCTTACACATGCCGTAGTCAGTGAGTTTAATGTGGCCTTCAGAGT
CCAGTAATACATTGTCCAGTTTCAAATCTCTATAAATTATCCCTCGCTCATGAAGATAATTTAATGCTAG
ACTGATTTCTGCAGAGTAAAATCTGGCATG
