>Addgene plasmid #55690 | pcDNATM3.1/V5-His TOPO-PKCi-K274W | addgene partial sequence | sequence record 93154 | hPKCi-F 5'-CATTCTTTGCCACAGGAACC-3'
TCCATGCATTCTGACCATGCACAGACAGTAATTCCATATAATCCTTCAAGTCATGAGAGTTTGGATCAAG
TTGGTGAAGAAAAAGAGGCAATGAACACCAGGGAAAGTGGCAAAGCTTCATCCAGTCTAGGTCTTCAGGA
TTTTGATTTGCTCCGGGTAATAGGAAGAGGAAGTTATGCCAAAGTACTGTTGGTTCGATTAAAAAAAACA
GATCGTATTTATGCAATGTGGGTTGTGAAAAAAGAGCTTGTTAATGATGATGAGGATATTGATTGGGTAC
AGACAGAGAAGCATGTGTTTGAGCAGGCATCCAATCATCCTTTCCTTGTTGGGCTGCATTCTTGCTTTCA
GACAGAAAGCAGATTGTTCTTTGTTATAGAGTATGTAAATGGAGGAGACCTAATGTTTCATATGCAGCGA
CAAAGAAAACTTCCTGAAGAACATGCCAGATTTTACTCTGCAGAAATCAGTCTAGCATTAAATTATCTTC
ATGAGCGAGGGATAATTTATAGAGATTTGAAACTGGACAATGTATTACTGGACTCTGAAGGCCACATTAA
ACTCACTGACTACGGCATGTGTAAGGAAGGATTACGGCCAGGAGATACAACCAGCACTTTCTGTGGTACT
CCTAATTACATTGCTCCTGAAATTTTAAGAGGAGAAGATTATGGTTTCAGTGTTGACTGGTGGGCTCTTG
GAGTGCTCATGTTTGAGATGATGGCAGGAAGGTCTCCATTTGATATTGTTGGGAGCTCCGATAACCCTGA
CCAGAACACAGAGGATTATCTCTTCCAAGTTATTTTGGAAAAACAAATTCGCATACCACGTTCTCTGTCT
GTAAA
