[The description below was written by a language model from this plasmid's Addgene catalogue record.]
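Description:
pcDNA3.1/V5-His TOPO-PKCi-K274W is a mammalian expression plasmid built on the Invitrogen pcDNA3.1/V5-His TOPO backbone, into which the coding sequence of human protein kinase C iota (PRKCI), an atypical PKC isoform, was inserted by TOPO cloning. The insert is about 1.8 kb in a total construct of roughly 7.3 kb. In bacteria the plasmid is maintained at high copy number under ampicillin selection, and in mammalian cells a neomycin resistance marker allows G418 selection of stable transfectants. No feature table accompanies the record, so the details of the origin and other backbone elements are not itemised. The listed T7 and BGH sequencing primers indicate that priming sites for these flank the cloning site.

Expression of the insert is driven by the CMV promoter, a strong constitutive promoter in most mammalian cell types. The PKC iota open reading frame is fused at its C terminus to the V5 epitope and polyhistidine tag supplied by the vector, which permits detection with anti-V5 antibodies and distinguishes the exogenous protein from endogenous PKC iota. The His tag in principle allows metal-affinity purification. The insert carries two recorded substitutions, A120E and K274W. The depositor notes that K274W is a kinase-dead mutation, but the record does not comment on the role of A120E. The stated purpose is expression of a dominant negative form of human PKC iota, so the construct serves to interfere with endogenous atypical PKC signalling in transfected cells. The associated publication concerns PKC iota-dependent activation of ezrin in the apical domain of intestinal epithelial cells.
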