Addgene plasmid #55690: pcDNATM3.1/V5-His TOPO-PKCi-K274W
Purpose: expresses dominant negative human PKCi tagged with V5
Depositing lab: Pedro Salas. Depositing organization: University of Miami. Publication: Atypical protein kinase C (iota) activates ezrin in the apical domain of intestinal epithelial cells. Wald FA, Oriolo AS, Mashukova A, Fregien NL, Langshaw AH, Salas PJ. J Cell Sci. 2008 Mar 1;121(Pt 5):644-54. doi: 10.1242/jcs.016246. Epub 2008 Feb 12. PubMed 18270268.
Backbone
  Vector backbone: pcDNA3.1/V5-His TOPO
  Backbone manufacturer: Invitrogen
  Backbone size w/o insert (bp): 5523
  Total vector size (bp): 7313
  Vector type: Mammalian Expression
  Selectable markers: Neomycin (select with G418)
Growth in bacteria
  Bacterial resistance: Ampicillin, 100 μg/mL
  Growth temperature: 37°C
  Growth strain: Top10
  Copy number: High Copy
Gene/Insert
  Gene/Insert name: Homo sapiens protein kinase C, iota (PRKCI)
  Species: H. sapiens (human)
  Insert size (bp): 1790
  Mutation: A120E and K274W
  GenBank ID: NM_002740.4 NP_002731.3
  Entrez Gene: PRKCI (a.k.a. DXS1179E, PKCI, nPKC-iota)
  Promoter: CMV
  Tag / fusion protein: V5/His (C terminal on insert)
  Cloning method: TOPO Cloning
  Sequencing primers: 5′ T7; 3′ BGH
Terms and licenses: Academic/Nonprofit Terms; Industry Terms: Not Available to Industry
Depositor comments: K274W is a kinase dead mutation.
How to cite: pcDNATM3.1/V5-His TOPO-PKCi-K274W was a gift from Pedro Salas (Addgene plasmid # 55690 ; http://n2t.net/addgene:55690 ; RRID:Addgene_55690)
